>Addgene plasmid #195369 | dpYPQ230-D156R-CBE4 | addgene full sequence | sequence record 392981 | Addgene NGS Result
TGGACCAGCCAGGACAGAAATGCCTCGACTTCGCTGCTACCCAAGGTTGCCGGGTGACGCACACCGTGGA
AACGGATGAAGGCACGAACCCAGTGGACATAAGCCTGTTCGGTTCGTAAGCTGTAATGCAAGTAGCGTAT
GCGCTCACGCAACTGGTCCAGAACCTTGACCGAACGCAGCGGTGGTAACGGCGCAGTGGCGGTTTTCATG
GCTTGTTATGACTGTTTTTTTGGGGTACAGTCTATGCCTCGGGCATCCAAGCAGCAAGCGCGTTACGCCG
TGGGTCGATGTTTGATGTTATGGAGCAGCAACGATGTTACGCAGCAGGGCAGTCGCCCTAAAACAAAGTT
AAACATTATGAGGGAAGCGGTGATCGCCGAAGTATCGACTCAACTATCAGAGGTAGTTGGCGTCATCGAG
CGCCATCTCGAACCGACGTTGCTGGCCGTACATTTGTACGGCTCCGCAGTGGATGGCGGCCTGAAGCCAC
ACAGTGATATTGATTTGCTGGTTACGGTGACCGTAAGGCTTGATGAAACAACGCGGCGAGCTTTGATCAA
CGACCTTTTGGAAACTTCGGCTTCCCCTGGAGAGAGCGAGATTCTCCGCGCTGTAGAAGTCACCATTGTT
GTGCACGACGACATCATTCCGTGGCGTTATCCAGCTAAGCGCGAACTGCAATTTGGAGAATGGCAGCGCA
ATGACATTCTTGCAGGTATCTTCGAGCCAGCCACGATCGACATTGATCTGGCTATCTTGCTGACAAAAGC
AAGAGAACATAGCGTTGCCTTGGTAGGTCCAGCGGCGGAGGAACTCTTTGATCCGGTTCCTGAACAGGAT
CTATTTGAGGCGCTAAATGAAACCTTAACGCTATGGAACTCGCCGCCCGACTGGGCTGGCGATGAGCGAA
ATGTAGTGCTTACGTTGTCCCGCATTTGGTACAGCGCAGTAACCGGCAAAATCGCGCCGAAGGATGTCGC
TGCCGACTGGGCAATGGAGCGCCTGCCGGCCCAGTATCAGCCCGTCATACTTGAAGCTAGACAGGCTTAT
CTTGGACAAGAAGAAGATCGCTTGGCCTCGCGCGCAGATCAGTTGGAAGAATTTGTCCACTACGTGAAAG
GCGAGATCACCAAGGTAGTCGGCAAATAACCCTCGAGCCACCCATGACCAAAATCCCTTAACGTGAGTTA
CGCGTCGTTCCACTGAGCGTCAGACCCCGTAGAAAAGATCAAAGGATCTTCTTGAGATCCTTTTTTTCTG
CGCGTAATCTGCTGCTTGCAAACAAAAAAACCACCGCTACCAGCGGTGGTTTGTTTGCCGGATCAAGAGC
TACCAACTCTTTTTCCGAAGGTAACTGGCTTCAGCAGAGCGCAGATACCAAATACTGTTCTTCTAGTGTA
GCCGTAGTTAGGCCACCACTTCAAGAACTCTGTAGCACCGCCTACATACCTCGCTCTGCTAATCCTGTTA
CCAGTGGCTGCTGCCAGTGGCGATAAGTCGTGTCTTACCGGGTTGGACTCAAGACGATAGTTACCGGATA
AGGCGCAGCGGTCGGGCTGAACGGGGGGTTCGTGCACACAGCCCAGCTTGGAGCGAACGACCTACACCGA
ACTGAGATACCTACAGCGTGAGCTATGAGAAAGCGCCACGCTTCCCGAAGGGAGAAAGGCGGACAGGTAT
CCGGTAAGCGGCAGGGTCGGAACAGGAGAGCGCACGAGGGAGCTTCCAGGGGGAAACGCCTGGTATCTTT
ATAGTCCTGTCGGGTTTCGCCACCTCTGACTTGAGCGTCGATTTTTGTGATGCTCGTCAGGGGGGCGGAG
CCTATGGAAAAACGCCAGCAACGCGGCCTTTTTACGGTTCCTGGCCTTTTGCTGGCCTTTTGCTCACATG
TTCTTTCCTGCGTTATCCCCTGATTCTGTGGATAACCGTATTACCGCCTTTGAGTGAGCTGATACCGCTC
GCCGCAGCCGAACGACCGAGCGCAGCGAGTCAGTGAGCGAGGAAGCGGAAGAGCGCCCAATACGCAAACC
GCCTCTCCCCGCGCGTTGGCCGATTCATTAATGCAGCTGGCACGACAGGTTTCCCGACTGGAAAGCGGGC
AGTGAGCGCAACGCAATTAATACGCGTACCGCGAGCCAGGAAGAGTTTGTAGAAACGCAAAAAGGCCATC
CGTCAGGATGGCCTTCTGCTTAGTTTGATGCCTGGCAGTTTATGGCGGGCGTCCTGCCCGCCACCCTCCG
GGCCGTTGCTTCACAACGTTCAAATCCGCTCCCGGCGGATTTGTCCTACTCAGGAGAGCGTTCACCGACA
AACAACAGATAAAACGAAAGGCCCAGTCTTCCGACTGAGCCTTTCGTTTTATTTGATGCCTGGCAGTTCC
CTACTCTCGCGTTAACGCTTGCATGGATGTTTTCCCAGTCACGACGTTGTAAAACGACGGCCAGTCTTAA
GCTCGGGCCCCAAATAATGATTTTATTTTGACTGATAGTGACCTGTTCGTTGCAACAAATTGATGAGCAA
TGCTTTTTTATAATGCCAACTTTGTACAAAAAAGCAGGCTCCGAATTCGCCCTTCATGGAGGCCTCTCCG
GCTTCAGGTCCTCGCCATCTCATGGACCCCCATATCTTTACCTCCAATTTCAATAACGGCATTGGCAGGC
ACAAGACATACCTCTGTTATGAGGTCGAGCGGCTCGATAACGGAACCTCAGTGAAGATGGACCAACACAG
GGGTTTCCTTCATAACCAAGCGAAAAATCTCCTTTGCGGTTTCTATGGGCGGCACGCGGAGCTGAGATTC
TTGGATTTGGTCCCGAGCCTCCAGCTGGATCCCGCGCAAATATACCGCGTCACTTGGTTCATATCATGGA
GCCCGTGCTTTAGCTGGGGGTGTGCCGGTGAGGTTCGCGCGTTCCTCCAGGAAAACACCCATGTTCGCCT
CCGGATTTTCGCAGCGAGGATTTTCGACTATGATCCACTTTACAAAGAGGCCCTCCAAATGCTTAGAGAT
GCTGGGGCTCAAGTTTCAATTATGACATACGACGAGTTTAAGCATTGTTGGGACACTTTTGTCGATCATC
AGGGTTGTCCCTTCCAGCCGTGGGATGGTCTTGATGAGCATTCGCAAGCTTTGAGTGGCAGGCTTCGCGC
GATACTTCAGAACCAGGGTAACGGGGGCGGGGGCTCAGGCGGGGGCGGGAGCGGCGGCGGGGGCTCTGGG
GGCGGCGGCAGCGGCGGGGGCGGCAGCGGGGGCGGCGGGTCGACCATGGCTCCTAAGAAGAAGCGGAAGG
TTGGTATTCACGGGGTGCCTGCGGCTTCAAAGCTCGAGAAATTCACCAACTGTTATTCGTTGAGCAAAAC
ACTGCGGTTTAAAGCGATTCCAGTCGGCAAGACTCAAGAGAATATAGACAATAAGCGGCTGTTGGTGGAA
GATGAAAAGCGCGCGGAAGACTACAAAGGGGTGAAGAAGTTGTTGGACAGATACTACCTCTCTTTTATCA
ATGATGTCTTGCACTCAATCAAATTGAAGAATCTGAACAACTACATCTCCCTCTTCAGAAAGAAAACAAG
GACAGAAAAGGAGAATAAGGAACTTGAAAATTTGGAGATCAATCTGAGGAAAGAGATCGCGAAAGCCTTT
AAAGGCAACGAAGGATACAAAAGTCTGTTCAAGAAGGATATAATTGAGACAATTTTGCCAGAGTTCCTCG
ATGACAAGGACGAGATTGCGCTGGTCAATTCGTTCAACGGATTCACAACAGCATTCACAGGCTTCTTTCG
CAATCGGGAAAATATGTTCTCTGAGGAGGCAAAGTCCACTTCTATTGCGTTCAGGTGTATCAATGAGAAT
CTCACTAGGTACATTTCCAACATGGATATCTTTGAGAAGGTTGACGCAATTTTTGACAAGCACGAAGTTC
AGGAGATTAAGGAGAAGATCCTCAATTCCGATTATGACGTTGAGGACTTCTTCGAAGGTGAGTTTTTTAA
TTTCGTGCTCACTCAAGAGGGTATCGACGTGTATAATGCGATCATCGGTGGGTTCGTGACTGAGTCCGGT
GAAAAGATTAAGGGATTGAACGAGTATATCAACCTTTACAACCAAAAGACGAAACAGAAGCTGCCAAAGT
TCAAGCCTCTTTACAAACAGGTTCTTTCAGACCGCGAGTCACTCTCGTTCTATGGGGAGGGCTACACTTC
GGATGAGGAAGTCCTGGAGGTGTTCAGGAATACTCTCAATAAGAATTCGGAGATTTTCTCTTCTATAAAA
AAACTGGAAAAGTTGTTTAAGAATTTTGACGAATACTCTAGCGCCGGCATATTTGTGAAAAACGGCCCGG
CCATATCAACGATAAGTAAAGATATCTTCGGCGAATGGAACGTGATCAGAGACAAATGGAACGCGGAGTA
TGACGATATTCACCTGAAGAAGAAGGCTGTCGTAACGGAGAAGTACGAGGATGATCGCAGGAAAAGCTTC
AAAAAGATCGGAAGTTTCAGCCTGGAACAGTTGCAGGAGTATGCTGACGCCGATCTTAGCGTCGTCGAGA
AGTTGAAGGAGATAATCATCCAAAAGGTCGACGAGATATATAAAGTCTATGGATCAAGTGAAAAACTGTT
CGACGCCGACTTCGTTTTGGAGAAGTCCCTGAAGAAGAACGACGCTGTTGTTGCCATTATGAAGGATCTG
CTCGACAGCGTGAAGAGTTTCGAGAACTATATTAAGGCTTTTTTCGGGGAGGGGAAGGAGACTAACAGAG
ATGAGTCCTTCTACGGAGACTTCGTCCTCGCGTACGATATACTCCTTAAGGTAGACCACATCTACGACGC
AATCAGAAATTACGTGACACAAAAGCCGTACAGCAAGGACAAGTTCAAACTCTACTTCCAGAACCCCCAG
TTCATGGGCGGCTGGGACAAGGACAAGGAAACGGATTACAGGGCTACGATCCTGAGGTATGGTTCAAAAT
ACTACTTGGCGATTATGGACAAGAAGTACGCCAAGTGTCTCCAGAAGATTGACAAAGACGATGTCAATGG
CAATTATGAGAAGATCAACTACAAGCTGCTTCCGGGTCCGAACAAGATGCTCCCAAAGGTTTTCTTCAGC
AAGAAATGGATGGCCTACTATAACCCAAGCGAGGACATCCAGAAGATTTATAAGAACGGTACGTTCAAGA
AGGGCGACATGTTCAATCTTAACGACTGTCACAAGCTGATCGACTTCTTCAAAGACTCAATTAGCCGGTA
CCCAAAGTGGTCTAACGCCTATGACTTCAACTTTTCGGAAACCGAGAAGTACAAGGATATAGCCGGATTT
TATAGAGAGGTGGAAGAGCAGGGCTACAAGGTGTCATTCGAGTCCGCCAGCAAGAAGGAAGTGGACAAGC
TCGTGGAAGAGGGTAAGCTCTACATGTTCCAGATTTATAATAAAGACTTTAGCGATAAGAGCCACGGGAC
ACCTAATCTCCACACAATGTATTTCAAGCTGCTCTTCGACGAGAATAACCACGGCCAAATCAGGTTGTCA
GGAGGGGCTGAACTCTTCATGCGGCGCGCTAGCCTTAAGAAGGAGGAGCTTGTAGTCCACCCTGCGAATA
GTCCAATTGCGAATAAGAACCCGGACAATCCTAAAAAGACTACAACATTGAGCTACGACGTGTACAAGGA
TAAGAGGTTTTCCGAGGATCAGTACGAGCTCCACATCCCGATTGCGATCAACAAGTGCCCAAAGAATATT
TTCAAGATAAACACAGAGGTGCGTGTACTCCTGAAGCATGACGACAATCCTTACGTCATTGGGATTGCCC
GGGGCGAGAGGAACCTCCTCTATATTGTGGTGGTGGACGGGAAGGGGAACATAGTCGAACAGTACTCCCT
TAACGAAATAATTAACAATTTCAACGGCATCCGTATCAAGACCGACTACCATTCGTTGCTGGACAAGAAG
GAGAAGGAGAGATTTGAGGCGCGGCAAAATTGGACAAGTATCGAGAACATCAAGGAACTCAAAGCAGGTT
ATATCTCTCAAGTTGTGCATAAGATATGCGAGCTGGTTGAGAAGTATGACGCAGTGATCGCTCTTGAGGA
CCTCAACTCGGGCTTTAAGAATTCTAGAGTTAAAGTGGAGAAGCAGGTCTATCAAAAGTTCGAGAAGATG
CTTATAGATAAGCTCAACTACATGGTCGATAAGAAATCGAACCCATGTGCCACCGGCGGCGCACTCAAAG
GTTACCAAATAACAAACAAATTCGAGTCCTTCAAATCGATGAGTACTCAGAATGGGTTCATATTTTATAT
ACCGGCGTGGCTTACGTCTAAGATCGACCCGTCAACTGGTTTTGTCAACCTGTTGAAGACGAAATACACG
TCCATTGCCGATTCGAAAAAGTTCATATCTAGTTTTGATCGTATTATGTACGTCCCAGAGGAAGATCTTT
TCGAGTTTGCTCTCGACTACAAAAACTTTTCGCGGACCGATGCGGATTACATTAAAAAATGGAAACTCTA
TTCGTACGGCAACAGAATCAGGATTTTTCGCAACCCTAAGAAGAATAACGTCTTTGATTGGGAGGAAGTT
TGCTTGACTAGCGCGTACAAGGAGCTCTTTAATAAGTATGGCATTAACTACCAACAGGGTGATATCAGAG
CACTGCTTTGCGAACAATCTGACAAGGCTTTCTACTCATCCTTCATGGCTTTGATGAGCCTGATGCTCCA
GATGAGAAATTCAATTACAGGCAGAACCGACGTGGATTTCTTGATCTCCCCGGTTAAAAATTCTGATGGC
ATCTTTTACGATAGCAGGAACTATGAAGCGCAAGAGAATGCGATTCTGCCAAAAAATGCAGACGCCAACG
GTGCCTATAACATCGCCAGGAAAGTCCTGTGGGCGATCGGCCAGTTCAAAAAGGCCGAAGACGAAAAATT
GGACAAGGTCAAAATCGCTATCAGCAACAAAGAGTGGCTGGAGTATGCTCAGACATCCGTAAAGCATAAG
CGGCCAGCGGCGACGAAGAAGGCGGGGCAGGCGAAGAAGAAGAAGGGAGACGGATCAGGCGGGTCAACAA
ACCTCAGTGACATCATAGAGAAGGAAACTGGTAAGCAACTGGTTATTCAAGAGAGCATTCTGATGCTCCC
TGAGGAAGTCGAGGAAGTTATAGGAAACAAGCCTGAGAGCGATATACTCGTGCATACGGCGTATGACGAG
AGCACGGATGAAAATGTGATGCTCTTGACCAGCGATGCGCCAGAATATAAACCCTGGGCACTGGTTATTC
AGGACTCTAACGGGGAAAATAAAATCAAGATGCTCTCAGGTGGCTCCCCAAAGAAGAAACGCAAGGTTTA
GTGGCGGCCGCCGACGTCCGATCGTTCAAACATTTGGCAATAAAGTTTCTTAAGATTGAATCCTGTTGCC
GGTCTTGCGATGATTATCATATAATTTCTGTTGAATTACGTTAAGCATGTAATAATTAACATGTAATGCA
TGACGTTATTTATGAGATGGGTTTTTATGATTAGAGTCCCGCAATTATACATTTAATACGCGATAGAAAA
CAAAATATAGCGCGCAAACTAGGATAAATTATCGCGCGCGGTGTCATCTATGTTACTAGATCGGGAATTG
ATCCCCCCTCGACAGCTTCCGGAAAGGGCGAATTCGCAACTTTGTATACAAAAGTTGAACGAGAAACGTA
AAATGATATAAATATCAATATATTAAATTAGATTTTGCATAAAAAACAGACTACATAATACTGTAAAACA
CAACATATCCAGTCACTATGCCATCCAGCTGATATCCCCTATAGTGAGTCGTATTACATGGTCATAGCTG
TTTCCTGGCAGCTCTGGCCCGTGTCTCAAAATCTCTGATGTTACATTGCACAAGATAAAAATATATCATC
ATGCCTCCTC
Features (pLannotate 1.2.2; 14 found; start..end, strand, type, name):
     96..119     +  promoter       Pc promoter (fragment): intI1 (promoter lies within the coding sequence); class 1 integron promoter
    295..351     +  CDS            GmR (fragment): gentamycin acetyltransferase; aacC1; confers resistance to gentamycin
    358..1149    +  CDS            SmR: aminoglycoside adenylyltransferase (Murphy, 1985); aadA; confers resistance to spectinomycin and streptomycin
   1242..1830    +  rep_origin     ori: high-copy-number ColE1/pMB1/pBR322/pUC origin of replication
   2013..2105    +  CDS            lacI (fragment): lac repressor; lacI; The lac repressor binds to the lac operator to inhibit transcription in E. coli. This inhibition can be relieved by adding lactose or isopropyl-β-D-thiogalactopyranoside (IPTG).
   2160..2187    -  terminator     rrnB T2 terminator: transcription terminator T2 from the E. coli rrnB gene
   2319..2362    +  terminator     rrnB T1 terminator: Escherichia coli rrnB; transcription terminator T1 from the E. coli rrnB gene
   2409..2445    -  CDS            lacZα (fragment): LacZα fragment of β-galactosidase; lacZ fragment
   2461..2560    +  protein_bind   attL1: mutant version of attL; recombination site for the Gateway® LR reaction LR Clonase™
   2576..3172    +  CDS            APOBEC3A: ABC3A_HUMAN - Experimental evidence at protein level: Swiss-Prot protein existence level 1. DNA deaminase (cytidine deaminase) with restriction activity against viruses, foreign DNA and mobility of retrotransposons. Exhibits antiviral activity against adeno-associated virus (AAV) and human T- cell leukemia virus type 1 (HTLV-1) and may inhibit the mobility of LTR and non-LTR retrotransposons. Selectively targets single-stranded DNA and can deaminate both methylcytosine and cytosine in foreign DNA. Can induce somatic hypermutation in the nuclear and mitochondrial DNA. May also play a role in th
   7067..7315    +  CDS            UGI: UNGI_BPPB2 - Experimental evidence at protein level: Swiss-Prot protein existence level 1. This protein binds specifically and reversibly to the host uracil-DNA glycosylase, preventing removal of uracil residues from PBS2 DNA by the host uracil-excision repair system. From Bacillus phage PBS2 (Bacteriophage PBS2).
   7370..7622    +  terminator     NOS terminator: nopaline synthase terminator and poly(A) signal
   7667..7790    +  protein_bind   attR5: mutant version of attR; recombination site for the Gateway® LR reaction LR Clonase™
   7808..7826    -  promoter       T7 promoter: promoter for bacteriophage T7 RNA polymerase
