[The description below was written by a language model from this plasmid's Addgene catalogue record and pLannotate feature annotations shown in this document.]
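Description:
dpYPQ230-D156R-CBE4 is a Gateway-compatible entry clone built on the pYPQ167 backbone. It supplies a Cas12a-based cytosine base editor for assembly into plant expression vectors. It is maintained in E. coli as a high-copy plasmid through a ColE1/pUC-type origin and selected with spectinomycin via the aadA (SmR) aminoglycoside adenylyltransferase gene. Small annotated fragments of a gentamicin resistance gene, lacI, lacZα and an integron Pc promoter appear to be backbone remnants. rrnB T1 and T2 terminators lie upstream of the cloning region, where such elements typically insulate it from read-through transcription.

The payload lies between an attL1 site and a site annotated as attR5, an arrangement suited to multisite LR recombination with other modules, such as a guide RNA entry clone and a destination vector. The insert encodes a single fusion protein. Human APOBEC3A cytidine deaminase carrying the Y130F substitution sits at the N terminus and is joined by a (GGGGS)x6 flexible linker to nuclease-dead LbCas12a bearing the D156R mutation. This is followed by the PBS2 phage uracil glycosylase inhibitor (UGI), which blocks excision of the uracil intermediate and so favours C-to-T outcomes. The feature table annotates APOBEC3A and UGI but not the intervening stretch of roughly 3.9 kb, which by position would hold the linker and dLbCas12a coding sequence named in the catalogue entry. A NOS terminator provides polyadenylation. No plant promoter is annotated within the cassette, so expression presumably depends on a promoter supplied by the destination vector, though the record does not state this. The associated work applied these Cas12a base editors to multiplexed genome editing in rice.
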