Addgene plasmid #195369: dpYPQ230-D156R-CBE4
Purpose: dLbCas12a-D156R based cytosine base editor, hA3A/Y130F fused to the N terminal of dLbCas12a-D156R with the linker of (GGGGS)x6
Depositing lab: Yiping Qi. Depositing organization: University of Maryland, College Park. Publication: CRISPR-Cas12a base editors confer efficient multiplexed genome editing in rice. Cheng Y, Zhang Y, Li G, Fang H, Sretenovic S, Fan A, Li J, Xu J, Que Q, Qi Y. Plant Commun. 2023 Apr 13:100601. doi: 10.1016/j.xplc.2023.100601. PubMed 37060177.
Backbone
  Vector backbone: pYPQ167
  Vector type: Plant Expression, CRISPR ; Gateway compatible hA3A/Y130F-(GGGGS)x6-dLbCas12a-D156R-UGI entry clone
Growth in bacteria
  Bacterial resistance: Spectinomycin, 50 μg/mL
  Growth temperature: 37°C
  Growth strain: DH5alpha
  Copy number: High Copy
Gene/Insert
  Gene/Insert name: hA3A/Y130F-(GGGGS)x6-dLbCas12a-D156R-UGI
Terms and licenses: Academic/Nonprofit Terms; Industry Terms: Not Available to Industry
How to cite: dpYPQ230-D156R-CBE4 was a gift from Yiping Qi (Addgene plasmid # 195369 ; http://n2t.net/addgene:195369 ; RRID:Addgene_195369)
