>Addgene plasmid #195369 | dpYPQ230-D156R-CBE4 | addgene partial sequence | sequence record 399626 | M13-F20 5'-TGTAAAACGACGGCCAGT-3'
GATTTTATTTTGACTGATAGTGACCTGTTCGTTGCAACAAATTGATGAGCAATGCTTTTTTATAATGCCA
ACTTTGTACAAAAAAGCAGGCTCCGAATTCGCCCTTCATGGAGGCCTCTCCGGCTTCAGGTCCTCGCCAT
CTCATGGACCCCCATATCTTTACCTCCAATTTCAATAACGGCATTGGCAGGCACAAGACATACCTCTGTT
ATGAGGTCGAGCGGCTCGATAACGGAACCTCAGTGAAGATGGACCAACACAGGGGTTTCCTTCATAACCA
AGCGAAAAATCTCCTTTGCGGTTTCTATGGGCGGCACGCGGAGCTGAGATTCTTGGATTTGGTCCCGAGC
CTCCAGCTGGATCCCGCGCAAATATACCGCGTCACTTGGTTCATATCATGGAGCCCGTGCTTTAGCTGGG
GGTGTGCCGGTGAGGTTCGCGCGTTCCTCCAGGAAAACACCCATGTTCGCCTCCGGATTTTCGCAGCGAG
GATTTTCGACTATGATCCACTTTACAAAGAGGCCCTCCAAATGCTTAGAGATGCTGGGGCTCAAGTTTCA
ATTATGACATACGACGAGTTTAAGCATTGTTGGGACACTTTTGTCGATCATCAGGGTTGTCCCTTCCAGC
CGTGGGATGGTCTTGATGAGCATTCGCAAGCTTTGAGTGGCAGGCTTCGCGCGATACTTCAGAACCAGGG
TAACGGGGGCGGGGGCTCAGGCGGGGGCGGGAGCGGCGGCGGGGGCTCTGGGGGCGGCGGCAGCGGCGGG
GGCGGCAGCGGGGGCGGCGGGTCGACCATGGCTCCTAAGAAGAAGCGGAAGGTTGGTATTCACGGGGTGC
CTGCGGCTTCAAAGCTCGAGAAATTCACCAACTGTTATTCG
